Addgene plasmid #133669: ZJOM141
Purpose: Integration of COX9-mTagBFP2 as an additional copy in genome, use auxotrophic marker TRP1(Kluyveromyces lactis). Marker for yeast mitochondria.
Depositing lab: Zhiping Xie. Depositing organization: Shanghai Jiao Tong University. Publication: A Validated Set of Fluorescent-Protein-Based Markers for Major Organelles in Yeast (Saccharomyces cerevisiae). Zhu J, Zhang ZT, Tang SW, Zhao BS, Li H, Song JZ, Li D, Xie Z. MBio. 2019 Sep 3;10(5). pii: mBio.01691-19. doi: 10.1128/mBio.01691-19. PubMed 31481383.
Backbone
  Vector backbone: Clhn-mTagBFP2-Trp
  Vector type: Yeast Expression
Growth in bacteria
  Bacterial resistance: Ampicillin, 100 μg/mL
  Growth temperature: 37°C
  Growth strain: DH5alpha
  Copy number: Unknown
Gene/Insert
  Gene/Insert name: p1k-COX9-mTagBFP2
  Species: S. cerevisiae (budding yeast)
  Insert size (bp): 1200
  Entrez Gene: COX9
  Tag / fusion protein: mTagBFP2 (C terminal on insert)
  Cloning method: Gibson Cloning
Terms and licenses: Academic/Nonprofit Terms; Industry Terms: Not Available to Industry
How to cite: ZJOM141 was a gift from Zhiping Xie (Addgene plasmid # 133669 ; http://n2t.net/addgene:133669 ; RRID:Addgene_133669)
