[The description below was written by a language model from this plasmid's Addgene catalogue record and pLannotate feature annotations shown in this document.]
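Description:
ZJOM141 is a yeast integrating plasmid built on the Clhn-mTagBFP2-Trp backbone and designed to place a blue fluorescent mitochondrial marker into the Saccharomyces cerevisiae genome as an additional gene copy. It carries no yeast replication origin in the annotated features, consistent with its stated use for chromosomal integration. In E. coli it is maintained through a high-copy ColE1/pUC-type origin and selected with ampicillin via the β-lactamase gene. Short remnants of bom, rop and lacI, together with flanking T7 and SP6 promoters, are leftovers of the bacterial cloning backbone.

The payload is the S. cerevisiae COX9 coding sequence, encoding a small subunit of cytochrome c oxidase in the mitochondrial respiratory chain. It is fused at its C terminus to mTagBFP2 (annotated by similarity as TagBFP) and followed by the ADH1 terminator. The insert name "p1k-COX9-mTagBFP2" and the roughly 1.2 kb insert size suggest that about a kilobase of upstream sequence accompanies the short COX9 open reading frame. The divergently oriented fragment of IDP1 annotated upstream of COX9 fits with this being native flanking genomic sequence, although the record does not explicitly name the promoter. This region would presumably also provide homology for integration, but the targeting site is not stated.

Selection in yeast uses the Kluyveromyces lactis TRP1 auxotrophic marker, which is flanked by two loxP sites so that Cre recombinase could excise it after integration and allow the marker to be reused. The depositor and sequencing-derived records differ by only a few nucleotides in length and show the same features in opposite orientation. The plasmid belongs to a validated set of fluorescent organelle markers and is used to label mitochondria for live-cell imaging and colocalisation studies.
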