Features (pLannotate 1.2.2; 15 found; start..end, strand, type, name):
     73..633     -  CDS            IDP1 (fragment): IDHP_YEAST - Experimental evidence at protein level: Swiss-Prot protein existence level 1. Mitochondrial IDP1 may regulate flux through the tricarboxylic acid cycle and respiration. Its probably critical function is the production of NADPH. From Saccharomyces cerevisiae (strain ATCC 204508 / S288c) (Baker's yeast).
   1072..1248    +  CDS            COX9: COX9_YEAST - Experimental evidence at protein level: Swiss-Prot protein existence level 1. Component of the cytochrome c oxidase, the last enzyme in the mitochondrial electron transport chain which drives oxidative phosphorylation. The respiratory chain contains 3 multisubunit complexes succinate dehydrogenase (complex II, CII), ubiquinol- cytochrome c oxidoreductase (cytochrome b-c1 complex, complex III, CIII) and cytochrome c oxidase (complex IV, CIV), that cooperate to transfer electrons derived from NADH and succinate to molecular oxygen, creating an electrochemical gradient over the inner
   1273..1971    +  CDS            TagBFP: TagBFP is a basic (constitutively fluorescent) blue fluorescent protein published in 2008, derived from Entacmaea quadricolor. It is reported to be a very rapidly-maturing monomer with very low acid sensitivity.
   1995..2182    +  terminator     ADH1 terminator: S. cerevisiae ADH1; transcription terminator for the S. cerevisiae alcohol dehydrogenase 1 (ADH1) gene
   2234..2267    -  protein_bind   loxP: Cre-mediated recombination occurs in the 8-bp core sequence (GCATACAT). Cre recombinase
   2363..2992    -  CDS            TRP1: TRPF_KLULA - Protein inferred from homology: Swiss-Prot protein existence level 3. From Kluyveromyces lactis (strain ATCC 8585 / CBS 2359 / DSM 70799 / NBRC 1267 / NRRL Y-1140 / WM37) (Yeast) (Candida sphaerica).
   3273..3306    -  protein_bind   loxP: Cre-mediated recombination occurs in the 8-bp core sequence (GCATACAT). Cre recombinase
   3360..3378    -  promoter       T7 promoter: promoter for bacteriophage T7 RNA polymerase
   3400..3453    -  CDS            lacI (fragment): lac repressor; lacI; The lac repressor binds to the lac operator to inhibit transcription in E. coli. This inhibition can be relieved by adding lactose or isopropyl-β-D-thiogalactopyranoside (IPTG).
   3636..4224    -  rep_origin     ori: high-copy-number ColE1/pMB1/pBR322/pUC origin of replication
   4395..5255    -  CDS            AmpR: β-lactamase; bla; confers resistance to ampicillin, carbenicillin, and related antibiotics
   5256..5360    -  promoter       AmpR promoter: bla
   5455..5490    +  CDS            rop (fragment): Rop protein, which maintains plasmids at low copy number; rop
   5592..5643    +  misc_feature   bom (fragment): basis of mobility region from pBR322
   5706..2       +  promoter       SP6 promoter (across the origin): promoter for bacteriophage SP6 RNA polymerase
>Addgene plasmid #133669 | ZJOM141 | depositor full sequence | sequence record 256885 | Full Sequence
GAACGCGGCCGCCAGCTGAAGCTTCGTACGCTGCAGGTCGTGGGATTCCTGGGTTAATTAACATCGCTAG
CACACTTTCAAAGTTTGTGGTTGAGCAGTCGTAGGGTCGGATGGCTTGTAGACCAGTTCCAAAGATCCTG
GGCCTGGGATCAGTGTGTCCGTAGCTTTATATTGATCACCGTGGGCGTGTCTTCCAATAATGATTGGTTT
TTCCCAACGTGGGACCAGTCTAGGAATTCTAGGAATCACAATGGGCTCTCTGAACACTGTACCGCCGAGA
ATGTTTCTGATGGTACCATTAGGAGATTTCCACATCTTGTGCAGGTTGAATTCCTTCACACGAGCTTCAT
CAGGAGTGATGGTGGCACATTTGATACCAACACCATACTTCTTGATCGCCTCAGCAGCATCCTGAGTAAT
CTTGTCGGAGGTGGCGTCACGAGATTCGACAGATAAGTCGTAGTACTTCAAATCTACGTCCAAGTAGGGT
AGAATCAATTTCTTCTTGATCTTATCCCAAATGATACGGGTCATTTCATCACCGTCCAACTCGACAACGG
GTTGTTTGACCTTAATCTTACTGAAAGCAGCAAGGCGAGAGGTGGAAAATAATCTTCTAGATAACATACT
CATGCTGGGCGATCTTCCTTGTGCGTCTGTTGTCTCACAATTGCTTGAAGGAAGATTTCATAAGATCATA
TGAGTCCCTCTTTATATGGGCAAGTGGAATTATGTGAGTCAAAATCCGCGCGTGACCCGTAAAGCGTTAT
CAGAAGGTGCAAACGGTGCTATTTAGCTCATAAAAGGAATGATTCAAGCTCTTTTGGATTGTAAGACACC
TTTATTTAGTCCAAGATCATTGCAGACCCTTGTTATGGTCTTTAGCAGAGTCCTCCTCTATATCTCTTCA
TTTACTGCAACCTGATTGGCCCGCTACCACGATGCCCGCTTTGTTCCTGTGGTATTAAAAGAATCGATGA
AAGAGACTCTTATCTTCAGGGAAAATTAGGACCGAGAATTAGAGCAAGCAAGATATTTGCAAACTACTAA
CTACAAGCGACTTACACAGACATGACTATTGCTCCAATTACTGGTACGATCAAGAGAAGAGTCATCATGG
ACATCGTCCTCGGGTTCTCCCTCGGGGGTGTCATGGCCTCTTACTGGTGGTGGGGATTCCACATGGATAA
GATTAACAAGAGAGAGAAGTTCTACGCAGAGCTAGCTGAGAGGAAAAAGCAAGAGAACCTTTCTCTTGAA
GTTGCTGAAGAAATGAGCGAACTGATCAAAGAGAACATGCACATGAAGCTGTACATGGAAGGCACCGTTG
ACAACCACCACTTTAAGTGCACCTCTGAGGGTGAGGGTAAGCCCTACGAAGGCACCCAAACCATGCGTAT
CAAAGTTGTGGAGGGCGGTCCACTGCCATTCGCTTTTGACATTCTGGCCACCAGCTTCCTGTACGGTTCC
AAAACCTTCATTAACCATACTCAGGGCATTCCTGATTTCTTCAAACAGAGCTTTCCGGAAGGTTTCACCT
GGGAGCGTGTCACCACGTATGAAGATGGTGGTGTGTTGACCGCCACCCAAGATACCTCCCTGCAAGATGG
CTGTCTGATCTATAACGTGAAAATTCGTGGCGTCAACTTTACTAGCAATGGTCCCGTGATGCAGAAGAAA
ACCCTGGGTTGGGAGGCCTTTACAGAAACCCTGTATCCTGCCGATGGTGGCCTGGAGGGCCGTAACGACA
TGGCACTGAAGCTGGTTGGTGGCAGCCATTTGATCGCAAATGCCAAGACCACTTACAGAAGCAAGAAACC
CGCAAAAAATCTGAAGATGCCGGGTGTTTACTATGTCGACTACCGTCTGGAAAGAATTAAAGAAGCAAAT
AATGAGACTTACGTGGAGCAGCACGAGGTTGCAGTCGCGAGATATTGCGACTTGCCTAGCAAGCTGGGTC
ATAAACTGAATTGAGGCGCGCCACTTCTAAATAAGCGAATTTCTTATGATTTATGATTTTTATTATTAAA
TAAGTTATAAAAAAAATAAGTGTATACAAATTTTAAAGTGACTCTTAGGTTTTAAAACGAAAATTCTTAT
TCTTGAGTAACTCTTTCCTGTAGGTCAGGTTGCTTTCTCAGGTATAGTATGAGGTCGCTCTTATTGACCA
CACCTCTACCGGCAGATCCGCTAGGGATAACAGGGTAATATCTGCAGGTCGACAACCCTTAATATAACTT
CGTATAATGTATGCTATACGAAGTTATTAGGTCTAGAGCGGCCGCGGAACGATCATTCACTATATATATA
TCAATTTATATATACGTATGTGTAATTGAAGAAAGATACGTTTTTTCCTCTATTGAGAGGCCTGCTGGAT
GAATAGCTTTACCTTTTCTAAATCCTTGATACCATCAGTCTCTACTCCTCCACTTACATCGACACCGATC
GCATTTGGTAACATATTAATGGCAACAGAAACGTTATCAGGATTCAATCCACCAGCGATAATGAATTTTA
TCTCGGGATGACTTGCAGACCAACTGGAAATTGCACTCCAATTCAATTTCTCACCAGTGCCACCTTCACC
AGAATCGAACAACGTCAGCACATTGTCTACGTGTTCATACAGGTCCAGTAGTAATTCACAATCCTGTGGG
AACTGGAACCTCTTAATGATTGGAATTGAAGATGGGATCAAAGATCTGTATTCTTTAATATCTTCATCTC
CATGTAATTGTATCACATCTAGATTATATTCGTGGTACAGTTGAAGGACATCATCAACGGACTGATTTCT
AAACACCCCGACTAGTTTAGTACCTTTCACGTTCTCTTGTTGGTGAACTGCAGTTGAAATACCTTTCGCA
ACAGATGAGTCAATGGTTCTTTTCCTACCGGGAACACAAATGATACCTAAGTAATCAGCACCATCATCCA
CAGCAGTCTTTGCAGCTTCAACGGTTTGCAAACCACACACTTTAACGAGCATCACAGTAGATTTCGCAAG
AGGGTAGCTCGCTCAGAGTACCCAAGTAAATGATTAGTAAACTGATGTTTGATAGTTCAATTTTTCAATG
AAATAACCTTATATTAAAATTGATATTACTATTATACAAAAATAAAGAATAAAGGATTTGAGTTTATACA
TAAAATACCATTATTATTTGTTCAGTGAGAGATACCGGGGTATATGGGATGTGTGTAGTGATACCATGCA
ATCATGTATCAAACATGGGCCCGGTACCGAGCTCTGGTCGAGAACCCTTAATATAACTTCGTATAATGTA
TGCTATACGAAGTTATTAGGTGATATCAGATCCACTAGTGGCCTATGCGGCCGCGGATCTGCCGGTCTCC
CTATAGTGAGTCGTATTAATTTCGATAAGCCAGGTTAACCTGCATTAATGAATCGGCCAACGCGCGGGGA
GAGGCGGTTTGCGTATTGGGCGCTCTTCCGCTTCCTCGCTCACTGACTCGCTGCGCTCGGTCGTTCGGCT
GCGGCGAGCGGTATCAGCTCACTCAAAGGCGGTAATACGGTTATCCACAGAATCAGGGGATAACGCAGGA
AAGAACATGTGAGCAAAAGGCCAGCAAAAGGCCAGGAACCGTAAAAAGGCCGCGTTGCTGGCGTTTTTCC
ATAGGCTCCGCCCCCCTGACGAGCATCACAAAAATCGACGCTCAAGTCAGAGGTGGCGAAACCCGACAGG
ACTATAAAGATACCAGGCGTTTCCCCCTGGAAGCTCCCTCGTGCGCTCTCCTGTTCCGACCCTGCCGCTT
ACCGGATACCTGTCCGCCTTTCTCCCTTCGGGAAGCGTGGCGCTTTCTCAATGCTCACGCTGTAGGTATC
TCAGTTCGGTGTAGGTCGTTCGCTCCAAGCTGGGCTGTGTGCACGAACCCCCCGTTCAGCCCGACCGCTG
CGCCTTATCCGGTAACTATCGTCTTGAGTCCAACCCGGTAAGACACGACTTATCGCCACTGGCAGCAGCC
ACTGGTAACAGGATTAGCAGAGCGAGGTATGTAGGCGGTGCTACAGAGTTCTTGAAGTGGTGGCCTAACT
ACGGCTACACTAGAAGGACAGTATTTGGTATCTGCGCTCTGCTGAAGCCAGTTACCTTCGGAAAAAGAGT
TGGTAGCTCTTGATCCGGCAAACAAACCACCGCTGGTAGCGGTGGTTTTTTTGTTTGCAAGCAGCAGATT
ACGCGCAGAAAAAAAGGATCTCAAGAAGATCCTTTGATCTTTTCTACGGGGTCTGACGCTCAGTGGAACG
AAAACTCACGTTAAGGGATTTTGGTCATGAGATTATCAAAAAGGATCTTCACCTAGATCCTTTTAAATTA
AAAATGAAGTTTTAAATCAATCTAAAGTATATATGAGTAAACTTGGTCTGACAGTTACCAATGCTTAATC
AGTGAGGCACCTATCTCAGCGATCTGTCTATTTCGTTCATCCATAGTTGCCTGACTCCCCGTCGTGTAGA
TAACTACGATACGGGAGGGCTTACCATCTGGCCCCAGTGCTGCAATGATACCGCGAGACCCACGCTCACC
GGCTCCAGATTTATCAGCAATAAACCAGCCAGCCGGAAGGGCCGAGCGCAGAAGTGGTCCTGCAACTTTA
TCCGCCTCCATCCAGTCTATTAATTGTTGCCGGGAAGCTAGAGTAAGTAGTTCGCCAGTTAATAGTTTGC
GCAACGTTGTTGCCATTGCTACAGGCATCGTGGTGTCACGCTCGTCGTTTGGTATGGCTTCATTCAGCTC
CGGTTCCCAACGATCAAGGCGAGTTACATGATCCCCCATGTTGTGCAAAAAAGCGGTTAGCTCCTTCGGT
CCTCCGATCGTTGTCAGAAGTAAGTTGGCCGCAGTGTTATCACTCATGGTTATGGCAGCACTGCATAATT
CTCTTACTGTCATGCCATCCGTAAGATGCTTTTCTGTGACTGGTGAGTACTCAACCAAGTCATTCTGAGA
ATAGTGTATGCGGCGACCGAGTTGCTCTTGCCCGGCGTCAATACGGGATAATACCGCGCCACATAGCAGA
ACTTTAAAAGTGCTCATCATTGGAAAACGTTCTTCGGGGCGAAAACTCTCAAGGATCTTACCGCTGTTGA
GATCCAGTTCGATGTAACCCACTCGTGCACCCAACTGATCTTCAGCATCTTTTACTTTCACCAGCGTTTC
TGGGTGAGCAAAAACAGGAAGGCAAAATGCCGCAAAAAAGGGAATAAGGGCGACACGGAAATGTTGAATA
CTCATACTCTTCCTTTTTCAATATTATTGAAGCATTTATCAGGGTTATTGTCTCATGAGCGGATACATAT
TTGAATGTATTTAGAAAAATAAACAAATAGGGGTTCCGCGCACATTTCCCCGAAAAGTGCCACCTGACGT
CTAAGAAACCATTATTATCATGACATTAACCTATAAAAATAGGCGTATCACGAGGCCCTTTCGTCTCGCG
CGTTTCGGTGATGACGGTGAAAACCTCTGACACATGCAGCTCCCGGAGACGGTCACAGCTTGTCTGTAAG
CGGATGCCGGGAGCAGACAAGCCCGTCAGGGCGCGTCAGCGGGTGTTGGCGGGTGTCGGGGCTGGCTTAA
CTATGCGGCATCAGAGCAGATTGTACTGAGAGTGCACCATATGGACATATTGTCGTTAGAACGCGGCTAC
AATTAATACATAACCTTATGTATCATACACATACGATTTAGGTGACACTATA
