Features (pLannotate 1.2.2; 15 found; start..end, strand, type, name):
      1..19      +  promoter       T7 promoter: promoter for bacteriophage T7 RNA polymerase
     73..106     +  protein_bind   loxP: Cre-mediated recombination occurs in the 8-bp core sequence (GCATACAT). Cre recombinase
    384..1013    +  CDS            TRP1: TRPF_KLULA - Protein inferred from homology: Swiss-Prot protein existence level 3. From Kluyveromyces lactis (strain ATCC 8585 / CBS 2359 / DSM 70799 / NBRC 1267 / NRRL Y-1140 / WM37) (Yeast) (Candida sphaerica).
   1109..1142    +  protein_bind   loxP: Cre-mediated recombination occurs in the 8-bp core sequence (GCATACAT). Cre recombinase
   1194..1381    -  terminator     ADH1 terminator: S. cerevisiae ADH1; transcription terminator for the S. cerevisiae alcohol dehydrogenase 1 (ADH1) gene
   1405..2103    -  CDS            TagBFP: TagBFP is a basic (constitutively fluorescent) blue fluorescent protein published in 2008, derived from Entacmaea quadricolor. It is reported to be a very rapidly-maturing monomer with very low acid sensitivity.
   2128..2304    -  CDS            COX9: COX9_YEAST - Experimental evidence at protein level: Swiss-Prot protein existence level 1. Component of the cytochrome c oxidase, the last enzyme in the mitochondrial electron transport chain which drives oxidative phosphorylation. The respiratory chain contains 3 multisubunit complexes succinate dehydrogenase (complex II, CII), ubiquinol- cytochrome c oxidoreductase (cytochrome b-c1 complex, complex III, CIII) and cytochrome c oxidase (complex IV, CIV), that cooperate to transfer electrons derived from NADH and succinate to molecular oxygen, creating an electrochemical gradient over the inner
   2743..3303    +  CDS            IDP1 (fragment): IDHP_YEAST - Experimental evidence at protein level: Swiss-Prot protein existence level 1. Mitochondrial IDP1 may regulate flux through the tricarboxylic acid cycle and respiration. Its probably critical function is the production of NADPH. From Saccharomyces cerevisiae (strain ATCC 204508 / S288c) (Baker's yeast).
   3374..3392    -  promoter       SP6 promoter: promoter for bacteriophage SP6 RNA polymerase
   3455..3506    -  misc_feature   bom (fragment): basis of mobility region from pBR322
   3608..3643    -  CDS            rop (fragment): Rop protein, which maintains plasmids at low copy number; rop
   3738..3842    +  promoter       AmpR promoter: bla
   3843..4703    +  CDS            AmpR: β-lactamase; bla; confers resistance to ampicillin, carbenicillin, and related antibiotics
   4874..5462    +  rep_origin     ori: high-copy-number ColE1/pMB1/pBR322/pUC origin of replication
   5645..5698    +  CDS            lacI (fragment): lac repressor; lacI; The lac repressor binds to the lac operator to inhibit transcription in E. coli. This inhibition can be relieved by adding lactose or isopropyl-β-D-thiogalactopyranoside (IPTG).
>Addgene plasmid #133669 | ZJOM141 | addgene full sequence | sequence record 265880 | Addgene NGS Result
TAATACGACTCACTATAGGGAGACCGGCAGATCCGCGGCCGCATAGGCCACTAGTGGATCTGATATCACC
TAATAACTTCGTATAGCATACATTATACGAAGTTATATTAAGGGTTCTCGAGAGCTCGGTACCGGGCCCA
TGTTTGATACATGATTGCATGGTATCACTACACACATCCCATATACCCCAGTATCTCTCACTGAACAAAT
AATAATGGTATTTTATGTATAAACTCAAATCCTTTATTCTTTATTTTTGTATAATAGTAATATCAATTTT
AATATAAGGTTATTTCATTGAAAAATTGAACTATCAAACATCAGTTTACTAATCATTTACTTGGGTACTC
TGAGCGAGCTACCCTCTTGCGAAATCTACTGTGATGCTCGTTAAAGTGTGTGGTTTGCAAACCGTTGAAG
CTGCAAAGACTGCTGTGGATGATGGTGCTGATTACTTAGGTATCATTTGTGTTCCCGGTAGGAAAAGAAC
CATTGACTCATCTGTTGCGAAAGGTATTTCAACTGCAGTTCACCAACAAGAGAACGTGAAAGGTACTAAA
CTAGTCGGGGTGTTTAGAAATCAGTCCGTTGATGATGTCCTTCAACTGTACCACGAATATAATCTAGATG
TGATACAATTACATGGAGATGAAGATATTAAAGAATACAGATCTTTGATCCCATCTTCAATTCCAATCAT
TAAGAGGTTCCAGTTCCCACAGGATTGTGAATTACTACTGGACCTGTATGAACACGTAGACAATGTGCTG
ACGTTGTTCGATTCTGGTGAAGGTGGCACTGGTGAGAAATTGAATTGGAGTGCAATTTCCAGTTGGTCTG
CAAGTCATCCCGAGATAAAATTCATTATCGCTGGTGGATTGAATCCTGATAACGTTTCTGTTGCCATTAA
TATGTTACCAAATGCGATCGGTGTCGATGTAAGTGGAGGAGTAGAGACTGATGGTATCAAGGATTTAGAA
AAGGTAAAGCTATTCATCCAGCAGGCCTCTCAATAGAGGAAAAAACGTATCTTTCTTCAATTACACATAC
GTATATATAAATTGATATATATATAGTGAATGATCGTTCCGCGGCCGCTCTAGACCTAATAACTTCGTAT
AGCATACATTATACGAAGTTATATTAAGGGTTGTCGACCTGCAGATATTACCCTGTTATCCCTAGCGGAT
CTGCCGGTAGAGGTGTGGTCAATAAGAGCGACCTCATACTATACCTGAGAAAGCAACCTGACCTACAGGA
AAGAGTTACTCAAGAATAAGAATTTTCGTTTTAAAACCTAAGAGTCACTTTAAAATTTGTATACACTTAT
TTTTTTTATAACTTATTTAATAATAAAAATCATAAATCATAAGAAATTCGCTTATTTAGAAGTGGCGCGC
CTCAATTCAGTTTATGACCCAGCTTGCTAGGCAAGTCGCAATATCTCGCGACTGCAACCTCGTGCTGCTC
CACGTAAGTCTCATTATTTGCTTCTTTAATTCTTTCCAGACGGTAGTCGACATAGTAAACACCCGGCATC
TTCAGATTTTTTGCGGGTTTCTTGCTTCTGTAAGTGGTCTTGGCATTTGCGATCAAATGGCTGCCACCAA
CCAGCTTCAGTGCCATGTCGTTACGGCCCTCCAGGCCACCATCGGCAGGATACAGGGTTTCTGTAAAGGC
CTCCCAACCCAGGGTTTTCTTCTGCATCACGGGACCATTGCTAGTAAAGTTGACGCCACGAATTTTCACG
TTATAGATCAGACAGCCATCTTGCAGGGAGGTATCTTGGGTGGCGGTCAACACACCACCATCTTCATACG
TGGTGACACGCTCCCAGGTGAAACCTTCCGGAAAGCTCTGTTTGAAGAAATCAGGAATGCCCTGAGTATG
GTTAATGAAGGTTTTGGAACCGTACAGGAAGCTGGTGGCCAGAATGTCAAAAGCGAATGGCAGTGGACCG
CCCTCCACAACTTTGATACGCATGGTTTGGGTGCCTTCGTAGGGCTTACCCTCACCCTCAGAGGTGCACT
TAAAGTGGTGGTTGTCAACGGTGCCTTCCATGTACAGCTTCATGTGCATGTTCTCTTTGATCAGTTCGCT
CATTTCTTCAGCAACTTCAAGAGAAAGGTTCTCTTGCTTTTTCCTCTCAGCTAGCTCTGCGTAGAACTTC
TCTCTCTTGTTAATCTTATCCATGTGGAATCCCCACCACCAGTAAGAGGCCATGACACCCCCGAGGGAGA
ACCCGAGGACGATGTCCATGATGACTCTTCTCTTGATCGTACCAGTAATTGGAGCAATAGTCATGTCTGT
GTAAGTCGCTTGTAGTTAGTAGTTTGCAAATATCTTGCTTGCTCTAATTCTCGGTCCTAATTTTCCCTGA
AGATAAGAGTCTCTTTCATCGATTCTTTTAATACCACAGGAACAAAGCGGGCATCGTGGTAGCGGGCCAA
TCAGGTTGCAGTAAATGAAGAGATATAGAGGAGGACTCTGCTAAAGACCATAACAAGGGTCTGCAATGAT
CTTGGACTAAATAAAGGTGTCTTACAATCCAAAAGAGCTTGAATCATTCCTTTTATGAGCTAAATAGCAC
CGTTTGCACCTTCTGATAACGCTTTACGGGTCACGCGCGGATTTTGACTCACATAATTCCACTTGCCCAT
ATAAAGAGGGACTCATATGATCTTATGAAATCTTCCTTCAAGCAATTGTGAGACAACAGACGCACAAGGA
AGATCGCCCAGCATGAGTATGTTATCTAGAAGATTATTTTCCACCTCTCGCCTTGCTGCTTTCAGTAAGA
TTAAGGTCAAACAACCCGTTGTCGAGTTGGACGGTGATGAAATGACCCGTATCATTTGGGATAAGATCAA
GAAGAAATTGATTCTACCCTACTTGGACGTAGATTTGAAGTACTACGACTTATCTGTCGAATCTCGTGAC
GCCACCTCCGACAAGATTACTCAGGATGCTGCTGAGGCGATCAAGAAGTATGGTGTTGGTATCAAATGTG
CCACCATCACTCCTGATGAAGCTCGTGTGAAGGAATTCAACCTGCACAAGATGTGGAAATCTCCTAATGG
TACCATCAGAAACATTCTCGGCGGTACAGTGTTCAGAGAGCCCATTGTGATTCCTAGAATTCCTAGACTG
GTCCCACGTTGGGAAAAACCAATCATTATTGGAAGACACGCCCACGGTGATCAATATAAAGCTACGGACA
CACTGATCCCAGGCCCAGGATCTTTGGAACTGGTCTACAAGCCATCCGACCCTACGACTGCTCAACCACA
AACTTTGAAAGTGTGCTAGCGATGTTAATTAACCCAGGAATCCCACGACCTGCAGCGTACGAAGCTTCAG
CTGGCGGCCGCGTTCTATAGTGTCACCTAAATCGTATGTGTATGATACATAAGGTTATGTATTAATTGTA
GCCGCGTTCTAACGACAATATGTCCATATGGTGCACTCTCAGTACAATCTGCTCTGATGCCGCATAGTTA
AGCCAGCCCCGACACCCGCCAACACCCGCTGACGCGCCCTGACGGGCTTGTCTGCTCCCGGCATCCGCTT
ACAGACAAGCTGTGACCGTCTCCGGGAGCTGCATGTGTCAGAGGTTTTCACCGTCATCACCGAAACGCGC
GAGACGAAAGGGCCTCGTGATACGCCTATTTTTATAGGTTAATGTCATGATAATAATGGTTTCTTAGACG
TCAGGTGGCACTTTTCGGGGAAATGTGCGCGGAACCCCTATTTGTTTATTTTTCTAAATACATTCAAATA
TGTATCCGCTCATGAGACAATAACCCTGATAAATGCTTCAATAATATTGAAAAAGGAAGAGTATGAGTAT
TCAACATTTCCGTGTCGCCCTTATTCCCTTTTTTGCGGCATTTTGCCTTCCTGTTTTTGCTCACCCAGAA
ACGCTGGTGAAAGTAAAAGATGCTGAAGATCAGTTGGGTGCACGAGTGGGTTACATCGAACTGGATCTCA
ACAGCGGTAAGATCCTTGAGAGTTTTCGCCCCGAAGAACGTTTTCCAATGATGAGCACTTTTAAAGTTCT
GCTATGTGGCGCGGTATTATCCCGTATTGACGCCGGGCAAGAGCAACTCGGTCGCCGCATACACTATTCT
CAGAATGACTTGGTTGAGTACTCACCAGTCACAGAAAAGCATCTTACGGATGGCATGACAGTAAGAGAAT
TATGCAGTGCTGCCATAACCATGAGTGATAACACTGCGGCCAACTTACTTCTGACAACGATCGGAGGACC
GAAGGAGCTAACCGCTTTTTTGCACAACATGGGGGATCATGTAACTCGCCTTGATCGTTGGGAACCGGAG
CTGAATGAAGCCATACCAAACGACGAGCGTGACACCACGATGCCTGTAGCAATGGCAACAACGTTGCGCA
AACTATTAACTGGCGAACTACTTACTCTAGCTTCCCGGCAACAATTAATAGACTGGATGGAGGCGGATAA
AGTTGCAGGACCACTTCTGCGCTCGGCCCTTCCGGCTGGCTGGTTTATTGCTGATAAATCTGGAGCCGGT
GAGCGTGGGTCTCGCGGTATCATTGCAGCACTGGGGCCAGATGGTAAGCCCTCCCGTATCGTAGTTATCT
ACACGACGGGGAGTCAGGCAACTATGGATGAACGAAATAGACAGATCGCTGAGATAGGTGCCTCACTGAT
TAAGCATTGGTAACTGTCAGACCAAGTTTACTCATATATACTTTAGATTGATTTAAAACTTCATTTTTAA
TTTAAAAGGATCTAGGTGAAGATCCTTTTTGATAATCTCATGACCAAAATCCCTTAACGTGAGTTTTCGT
TCCACTGAGCGTCAGACCCCGTAGAAAAGATCAAAGGATCTTCTTGAGATCCTTTTTTTCTGCGCGTAAT
CTGCTGCTTGCAAACAAAAAAACCACCGCTACCAGCGGTGGTTTGTTTGCCGGATCAAGAGCTACCAACT
CTTTTTCCGAAGGTAACTGGCTTCAGCAGAGCGCAGATACCAAATACTGTTCTTCTAGTGTAGCCGTAGT
TAGGCCACCACTTCAAGAACTCTGTAGCACCGCCTACATACCTCGCTCTGCTAATCCTGTTACCAGTGGC
TGCTGCCAGTGGCGATAAGTCGTGTCTTACCGGGTTGGACTCAAGACGATAGTTACCGGATAAGGCGCAG
CGGTCGGGCTGAACGGGGGGTTCGTGCACACAGCCCAGCTTGGAGCGAACGACCTACACCGAACTGAGAT
ACCTACAGCGTGAGCTATGAGAAAGCGCCACGCTTCCCGAAGGGAGAAAGGCGGACAGGTATCCGGTAAG
CGGCAGGGTCGGAACAGGAGAGCGCACGAGGGAGCTTCCAGGGGGAAACGCCTGGTATCTTTATAGTCCT
GTCGGGTTTCGCCACCTCTGACTTGAGCGTCGATTTTTGTGATGCTCGTCAGGGGGGCGGAGCCTATGGA
AAAACGCCAGCAACGCGGCCTTTTTACGGTTCCTGGCCTTTTGCTGGCCTTTTGCTCACATGTTCTTTCC
TGCGTTATCCCCTGATTCTGTGGATAACCGTATTACCGCCTTTGAGTGAGCTGATACCGCTCGCCGCAGC
CGAACGACCGAGCGCAGCGAGTCAGTGAGCGAGGAAGCGGAAGAGCGCCCAATACGCAAACCGCCTCTCC
CCGCGCGTTGGCCGATTCATTAATGCAGGTTAACCTGGCTTATCGAAAT
